>Addgene plasmid #96914 | FLAG-Atoh1 del4 | addgene full sequence | sequence record 182275 | Addgene NGS Result
GACGGATCGGGAGATCTCCCGATCCCCTATGGTGCACTCTCAGTACAATCTGCTCTGATGCCGCATAGTT
AAGCCAGTATCTGCTCCCTGCTTGTGTGTTGGAGGTCGCTGAGTAGTGCGCGAGCAAAATTTAAGCTACA
ACAAGGCAAGGCTTGACCGACAATTGCATGAAGAATCTGCTTAGGGTTAGGCGTTTTGCGCTGCTTCGCG
ATGTACGGGCCAGATATACGCGTTGACATTGATTATTGACTAGTTATTAATAGTAATCAATTACGGGGTC
ATTAGTTCATAGCCCATATATGGAGTTCCGCGTTACATAACTTACGGTAAATGGCCCGCCTGGCTGACCG
CCCAACGACCCCCGCCCATTGACGTCAATAATGACGTATGTTCCCATAGTAACGCCAATAGGGACTTTCC
ATTGACGTCAATGGGTGGAGTATTTACGGTAAACTGCCCACTTGGCAGTACATCAAGTGTATCATATGCC
AAGTACGCCCCCTATTGACGTCAATGACGGTAAATGGCCCGCCTGGCATTATGCCCAGTACATGACCTTA
TGGGACTTTCCTACTTGGCAGTACATCTACGTATTAGTCATCGCTATTACCATGGTGATGCGGTTTTGGC
AGTACATCAATGGGCGTGGATAGCGGTTTGACTCACGGGGATTTCCAAGTCTCCACCCCATTGACGTCAA
TGGGAGTTTGTTTTGGCACCAAAATCAACGGGACTTTCCAAAATGTCGTAACAACTCCGCCCCATTGACG
CAAATGGGCGGTAGGCGTGTACGGTGGGAGGTCTATATAAGCAGAGCTCTCTGGCTAACTAGAGAACCCA
CTGCTTACTGGCTTATCGAAATTAATACGACTCACTATAGGGAGACCCAAGCTGGCTAGCGTTTAAACTT
AAGCTTGGTACCGAGCTCGGATCCACTAGTCCAGTGTGGTGGAATTCATGGACTACAAAGACGATGATGA
TAAAGATTACAAAGATGACGATGACAAGGGGTCCCGCCTGCTGCATGCAGAAGAGTGGGCTGAGGTAAAA
GAGTTGGGGGACCACCATCGCCATCCCCAGCCGCACCACGTCCCGCCGCTGACGCCACAGCCACCTGCTA
CCCTGCAGGCGAGAGACCTTCCCGTCTACCCGGCAGAACTGTCCCTCCTGGATAGCACCGACCCACGCGC
CTGGCTGACTCCCACTTTGCAGGGCCTCTGCACGGCACGCGCCGCCCAGTATCTGCTGCATTCTCCCGAG
CTGGGTGCCTCCGAGGCCGCGGCGCCCCGGGACGAGGCTGACAGCCAGGGTGAGCTGGTAAGGAGAAGCG
GCTGTGGCGGCCTCAGCAAGAGCCCCGGGCCCGTCAAAGTACGGGAACAGCTGTGCAAGCTGAAGGGTGG
GGTTGTAGTGGACGAGCTTGGCTGCAGCCGCCAGCGAGCCCCTTCCAGCAAACAGGTGAATGGGGTACAG
AAGCAAAGGAGGCTGGCAGCAAACGCAAGGGAACGGCGCAGGATGCACGGGCTGAACCACGCCTTCGACC
AGCTGCGCAACGTTATCCCGTCCTTCAACAACGACAAGAAGCTGTCCAAATATGAGACCCTACAGATGGC
CCAGATCTACATCAACGCTCTGTCGGAGTTGCTGCAGACTCCCAATGTCGGAGAGCAACCGCCGCCGCCC
ACAGCTTCCTGCAAAAATGACCACCATCACCTTCGCACCGCCTCCTCCTATGAAGGAGGTGCGGGCGCCT
CTGCGGTAGCTGGGGCTCAGCCAGCCCCGGGAGGGGGCCCGAGACCTACCCCGCCCGGGCCTTGCCGGAC
TCGCTTCTCAGGCCCAGCTTCCTCTGGGGGTTACTCGGTGCAGCTGGACGCTTTGCACTTCCCAGCCTTC
GAGGACAGGGCCCTAACAGCGATGATGGCACAGGATGAGGCCAGTTAGTCTAGAGGGCCCGTTTAAACCC
GCTGATCAGCCTCGACTGTGCCTTCTAGTTGCCAGCCATCTGTTGTTTGCCCCTCCCCCGTGCCTTCCTT
GACCCTGGAAGGTGCCACTCCCACTGTCCTTTCCTAATAAAATGAGGAAATTGCATCGCATTGTCTGAGT
AGGTGTCATTCTATTCTGGGGGGTGGGGTGGGGCAGGACAGCAAGGGGGAGGATTGGGAAGACAATAGCA
GGCATGCTGGGGATGCGGTGGGCTCTATGGCTTCTGAGGCGGAAAGAACCAGCTGGGGCTCTAGGGGGTA
TCCCC
[124 nt withheld, positions 2246-2369]
C
[91 nt withheld, positions 2371-2461]
A
[49 nt withheld, positions 2463-2511]
CCTTTGACGTTGGAGTCCACGTTCTTT
[37 nt withheld, positions 2539-2575]
ACCCTATCTCGGTCTATTCTTTTGATTTATAAGGGATTTTGCCGATTTCGGCCTATTGGTTAAAAAATGA
GCTGATTTAACAAAAATTTAACGCGAATTAATTCTGTGGAATGTGTGTCAGTTAGGGTGTGGAAAGTCCC
CAGGCTCCCCAGCAGGCAGAAGTATGCAAAGCATGCATCTCAATTAGTCAGCAACCAGGTGTGGAAAGTC
CCCAGGCTCCCCAGCAGGCAGAAGTATGCAAAGCATGCATCTCAATTAGTCAGCAACCATAGTCCCGCCC
CTAACTCCGCCCATCCCGCCCCTAACTCCGCCCAGTTCCGCCCATTCTCCGCCCCATGGCTGACTAATTT
TTTTTATTTATGCAGAGGCCGAGGCCGCCTCTGCCTCTGAGCTATTCCAGAAGTAGTGAGGAGGCTTTTT
TGGAGGCCTAGGCTTTTGCAAAAAGCTCCCGGGAGCTTGTATATCCATTTTCGGATCTGATCAAGAGACA
GGATGAGGATCGTTTCGCATGATTGAACAAGATGGATTGCACGCAGGTTCTCCGGCCGCTTGGGTGGAGA
GGCTATTCGGCTATGACTGGGCACAACAGACAATCGGCTGCTCTGATGCCGCCGTGTTCCGGCTGTCAGC
GCAGGGGCGCCCGGTTCTTTTTGTCAAGACCGACCTGTCCGGTGCCCTGAATGAACTGCAGGACGAGGCA
GCGCGGCTATCGTGGCTGGCCACGACGGGCGTTCCTTGCGCAGCTGTGCTCGACGTTGTCACTGAAGCGG
GAAGGGACTGGCTGCTATTGGGCGAAGTGCCGGGGCAGGATCTCCTGTCATCTCACCTTGCTCCTGCCGA
GAAAGTATCCATCATGGCTGATGCAATGCGGCGGCTGCATACGCTTGATCCGGCTACCTGCCCATTCGAC
CACCAAGCGAAACATCGCATCGAGCGAGCACGTACTCGGATGGAAGCCGGTCTTGTCGATCAGGATGATC
TGGACGAAGAGCATCAGGGGCTCGCGCCAGCCGAACTGTTCGCCAGGCTCAAGGCGCGCATGCCCGACGG
CGAGGATCTCGTCGTGACCCATGGCGATGCCTGCTTGCCGAATATCATGGTGGAAAATGGCCGCTTTTCT
GGATTCATCGACTGTGGCCGGCTGGGTGTGGCGGACCGCTATCAGGACATAGCGTTGGCTACCCGTGATA
TTGCTGAAGAGCTTGGCGGCGAATGGGCTGACCGCTTCCTCGTGCTTTACGGTATCGCCGCTCCCGATTC
GCAGCGCATCGCCTTCTATCGCCTTCTTGACGAGTTCTTCTGAGCGGGACTCTGGGGTTCGAAATGACCG
ACCAAGCGACGCCCAACCTGCCATCACGAGATTTCGATTCCACCGCCGCCTTCTATGAAAGGTTGGGCTT
CGGAATCGTTTTCCGGGACGCCGGCTGGATGATCCTCCAGCGCGGGGATCTCATGCTGGAGTTCTTCGCC
CACCCCAACTTGTTTATTGCAGCTTATAATGGTTACAAATAAAGCAATAGCATCACAAATTTCACAAATA
AAGCATTTTTTTCACTGCATTCTAGTTGTGGTTTGTCCAAACTCATCAATGTATCTTATCATGTCTGTAT
ACCGTCGACCTCTAGCTAGAGCTTGGCGTAATCATGGTCATAGCTGTTTCCTGTGTGAAATTGTTATCCG
CTCACAATTCCACACAACATACGAGCCGGAAGCATAAAGTGTAAAGCCTGGGGTGCCTAATGAGTGAGCT
AACTCACATTAATTGCGTTGCGCTCACTGCCCGCTTTCCAGTCGGGAAACCTGTCGTGCCAGCTGCATTA
ATGAATCGGCCAACGCGCGGGGAGAGGCGGTTTGCGTATTGGGCGCTCTTCCGCTTCCTCGCTCACTGAC
TCGCTGCGCTCGGTCGTTCGGCTGCGGCGAGCGGTATCAGCTCACTCAAAGGCGGTAATACGGTTATCCA
CAGAATCAGGGGATAACGCAGGAAAGAACATGTGAGCAAAAGGCCAGCAAAAGGCCAGGAACCGTAAAAA
GGCCGCGTTGCTGGCGTTTTTCCATAGGCTCCGCCCCCCTGACGAGCATCACAAAAATCGACGCTCAAGT
CAGAGGTGGCGAAACCCGACAGGACTATAAAGATACCAGGCGTTTCCCCCTGGAAGCTCCCTCGTGCGCT
CTCCTGTTCCGACCCTGCCGCTTACCGGATACCTGTCCGCCTTTCTCCCTTCGGGAAGCGTGGCGCTTTC
TCATAGCTCACGCTGTAGGTATCTCAGTTCGGTGTAGGTCGTTCGCTCCAAGCTGGGCTGTGTGCACGAA
CCCCCCGTTCAGCCCGACCGCTGCGCCTTATCCGGTAACTATCGTCTTGAGTCCAACCCGGTAAGACACG
ACTTATCGCCACTGGCAGCAGCCACTGGTAACAGGATTAGCAGAGCGAGGTATGTAGGCGGTGCTACAGA
GTTCTTGAAGTGGTGGCCTAACTACGGCTACACTAGAAGAACAGTATTTGGTATCTGCGCTCTGCTGAAG
CCAGTTACCTTCGGAAAAAGAGTTGGTAGCTCTTGATCCGGCAAACAAACCACCGCTGGTAGCGGTGGTT
TTTTTGTTTGCAAGCAGCAGATTACGCGCAGAAAAAAAGGATCTCAAGAAGATCCTTTGATCTTTTCTAC
GGGGTCTGACGCTCAGTGGAACGAAAACTCACGTTAAGGGATTTTGGTCATGAGATTATCAAAAAGGATC
TTCACCTAGATCCTTTTAAATTAAAAATGAAGTTTTAAATCAATCTAAAGTATATATGAGTAAACTTGGT
CTGACAGTTACCAATGCTTAATCAGTGAGGCACCTATCTCAGCGATCTGTCTATTTCGTTCATCCATAGT
TGCCTGACTCCCCGTCGTGTAGATAACTACGATACGGGAGGGCTTACCATCTGGCCCCAGTGCTGCAATG
ATACCGCGAGACCCACGCTCACCGGCTCCAGATTTATCAGCAATAAACCAGCCAGCCGGAAGGGCCGAGC
GCAGAAGTGGTCCTGCAACTTTATCCGCCTCCATCCAGTCTATTAATTGTTGCCGGGAAGCTAGAGTAAG
TAGTTCGCCAGTTAATAGTTTGCGCAACGTTGTTGCCATTGCTACAGGCATCGTGGTGTCACGCTCGTCG
TTTGGTATGGCTTCATTCAGCTCCGGTTCCCAACGATCAAGGCGAGTTACATGATCCCCCATGTTGTGCA
AAAAAGCGGTTAGCTCCTTCGGTCCTCCGATCGTTGTCAGAAGTAAGTTGGCCGCAGTGTTATCACTCAT
GGTTATGGCAGCACTGCATAATTCTCTTACTGTCATGCCATCCGTAAGATGCTTTTCTGTGACTGGTGAG
TACTCAACCAAGTCATTCTGAGAATAGTGTATGCGGCGACCGAGTTGCTCTTGCCCGGCGTCAATACGGG
ATAATACCGCGCCACATAGCAGAACTTTAAAAGTGCTCATCATTGGAAAACGTTCTTCGGGGCGAAAACT
CTCAAGGATCTTACCGCTGTTGAGATCCAGTTCGATGTAACCCACTCGTGCACCCAACTGATCTTCAGCA
TCTTTTACTTTCACCAGCGTTTCTGGGTGAGCAAAAACAGGAAGGCAAAATGCCGCAAAAAAGGGAATAA
GGGCGACACGGAAATGTTGAATACTCATACTCTTCCTTTTTCAATATTATTGAAGCATTTATCAGGGTTA
TTGTCTCATGAGCGGATACATATTTGAATGTATTTAGAAAAATAAACAAATAGGGGTTCCGCGCACATTT
CCCCGAAAAGTGCCACCTGACGTC
Features (pLannotate 1.2.2; 21 found; start..end, strand, type, name):
     28..80      -  misc_feature   bom (fragment): basis of mobility region from pBR322
    235..614     +  enhancer       CMV enhancer: human cytomegalovirus immediate early enhancer
    615..818     +  promoter       CMV promoter: human cytomegalovirus (CMV) immediate early promoter
    814..847     +  LTR            5' LTR (truncated) (fragment): truncated 5' long terminal repeat (LTR) from HIV-1
    863..881     +  promoter       T7 promoter: promoter for bacteriophage T7 RNA polymerase
    988..1008    +  CDS            3xFLAG (fragment): three tandem FLAG® epitope tags, followed by an enterokinase cleavage site
   1012..1935    +  CDS            Atoh1 (fragment): ATOH1_MOUSE - Also known as Ath1. Experimental evidence at protein level: Swiss-Prot protein existence level 1. Transcriptional regulator. Activates E box-dependent transcription in collaboration with TCF3/E47, but the activity is completely antagonized by the negative regulator of neurogenesis HES1. Plays a role in the differentiation of subsets of neural cells by activating E box-dependent transcription. From Mus musculus (Mouse).
   1976..2200    +  polyA_signal   bGH poly(A) signal: bovine growth hormone polyadenylation signal
   2204..2225    +  promoter       SV40 promoter (fragment): SV40 enhancer and early promoter
   2246..2674    +  rep_origin     f1 ori (sequence partly withheld): f1 bacteriophage origin of replication; arrow indicates direction of (+) strand synthesis
   2688..3017    +  promoter       SV40 promoter: SV40 enhancer and early promoter
   3084..3875    +  CDS            neo: KKA2_KLEPN - Also known as kan, nptII. Experimental evidence at protein level: Swiss-Prot protein existence level 1. Resistance to kanamycin, neomycin, paromomycin, ribostamycin, butirosin and gentamicin B. From Klebsiella pneumoniae.
   3899..4057    +  CDS            ble (fragment): BLE_KLEPN - Experimental evidence at protein level: Swiss-Prot protein existence level 1. Binding protein with a strong affinity to the bleomycin family of antibiotics. Binds to CL990; an antimitotic-antibiotic compound. From Klebsiella pneumoniae.
   4052..4173    +  polyA_signal   SV40 poly(A) signal: SV40 polyadenylation signal
   4246..4262    -  protein_bind   lac operator: The lac repressor binds to the lac operator to inhibit transcription in E. coli. This inhibition can be relieved by adding lactose or isopropyl-β-D-thiogalactopyranoside (IPTG). lac repressor encoded by lacI
   4270..4300    -  promoter       lac promoter: promoter for the E. coli lac operon
   4315..4336    -  protein_bind   CAP binding site: CAP binding activates transcription in the presence of cAMP. E. coli catabolite activator protein
   4349..4441    -  CDS            lacI (fragment): lac repressor; lacI; The lac repressor binds to the lac operator to inhibit transcription in E. coli. This inhibition can be relieved by adding lactose or isopropyl-β-D-thiogalactopyranoside (IPTG).
   4624..5212    -  rep_origin     ori: high-copy-number ColE1/pMB1/pBR322/pUC origin of replication
   5383..6243    -  CDS            AmpR: β-lactamase; bla; confers resistance to ampicillin, carbenicillin, and related antibiotics
   6244..6348    -  promoter       AmpR promoter: bla
