[The description below was written by a language model from this plasmid's Addgene catalogue record and pLannotate feature annotations shown in this document.]
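Description:
FLAG-Atoh1 del4 is a mammalian expression plasmid built on the pcDNA3.1(+) backbone that encodes a C-terminal deletion mutant of mouse Atoh1 (also known as Math1), a bHLH transcriptional regulator that activates E box-dependent transcription and drives differentiation of certain neural cell types. The mutant lacks amino acids 306-347 and carries an N-terminal 2xFLAG epitope tag for detection or immunoprecipitation. The automated annotation labels the tag region as a fragment of 3xFLAG, which is consistent with a shorter tandem FLAG tag sitting directly upstream of the Atoh1 coding fragment.

Expression is driven by the human cytomegalovirus immediate early enhancer and promoter, and transcripts are terminated by the bovine growth hormone polyadenylation signal. A T7 promoter lies between the CMV promoter and the insert and can serve for in vitro transcription. A separate cassette with the SV40 early promoter, the neomycin phosphotransferase gene and the SV40 poly(A) signal allows G418 selection of stably transfected mammalian cells. In bacteria the plasmid is maintained through a high-copy ColE1/pUC-type origin and selected with ampicillin via β-lactamase, and an f1 origin is also present. Several short annotated fragments (HIV-1 LTR, ble, lacI, bom) are most likely backbone remnants or spurious matches rather than functional elements.

The associated publication concerns destabilization of Atoh1 by the E3 ubiquitin ligase Huwe1 and casein kinase 1 during sensory hair cell development. The "del4" name suggests that this construct belongs to a deletion series, plausibly used to map regions of Atoh1 that govern its stability, though the record does not state this.
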