Addgene plasmid #96914: FLAG-Atoh1 del4
Purpose: Murine Atoh1 with amino acids 306-347 removed
Depositing lab: Albert Edge. Depositing organization: Massachusetts Eye and Ear Infirmary. Publication: Destabilization of Atoh1 by E3 Ubiquitin Ligase Huwe1 and Casein Kinase 1 Is Essential for Normal Sensory Hair Cell Development. Cheng YF, Tong M, Edge AS. J Biol Chem. 2016 Sep 30;291(40):21096-21109. Epub 2016 Aug 19. 10.1074/jbc.M116.722124 PubMed 27542412.
Backbone
  Vector backbone: pcDNA3.1(+)
  Vector type: Mammalian Expression
  Selectable markers: Neomycin (select with G418)
Growth in bacteria
  Bacterial resistance: Ampicillin, 100 μg/mL
  Growth temperature: 37°C
  Growth strain: NEB Stable
  Copy number: Unknown
Gene/Insert
  Gene/Insert name: Atoh1
  Species: M. musculus (mouse)
  Mutation: Deletion of amino acids 306-347
  Entrez Gene: Atoh1 (a.k.a. Hath1, MATH-1, Math1, bHLHa14)
  Tag / fusion protein: 2xFLAG (N terminal on insert)
Terms and licenses: Academic/Nonprofit Terms; Industry Terms: Not Available to Industry
How to cite: FLAG-Atoh1 del4 was a gift from Albert Edge (Addgene plasmid # 96914 ; http://n2t.net/addgene:96914 ; RRID:Addgene_96914)
